Addgene plasmid #58165: mAmetrine-tdTomato-FRET
Purpose: (Empty Backbone) Localization: Cytosolic FRET, Excitation: , Emission
Depositing lab: Michael Davidson. Depositing organization: Florida State University, Tallahassee. Publication: Fluorescent protein FRET pairs for ratiometric imaging of dual biosensors. Ai HW, Hazelwood KL, Davidson MW, Campbell RE. Nat Methods. 2008 May;5(5):401-3. doi: 10.1038/nmeth.1207. PubMed 18425137.
Backbone
  Vector backbone: Unknown
  Vector type: Mammalian Expression
  Selectable markers: Neomycin (select with G418)
  Tag / fusion protein: mAmetrine; tdTomato
Growth in bacteria
  Bacterial resistance: Kanamycin, 50 μg/mL
  Growth temperature: 37°C
  Growth strain: DH5alpha
  Copy number: High Copy
Gene/Insert
  Gene/Insert name: None
  Tag / fusion protein: mAmetrine; tdTomato
Terms and licenses: Academic/Nonprofit Terms; Industry Terms: Not Available to Industry
Depositor comments: FRET Indicator - Live and Fixed Cells.
How to cite: mAmetrine-tdTomato-FRET was a gift from Michael Davidson (Addgene plasmid # 58165 ; http://n2t.net/addgene:58165 ; RRID:Addgene_58165)
