[The description below was written by a language model from this plasmid's Addgene catalogue record.]
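Description:
mAmetrine-tdTomato-FRET is a mammalian expression plasmid encoding a fusion of two fluorescent proteins, mAmetrine and tdTomato, intended to act as a cytosolic FRET construct. The record lists the backbone as unknown and catalogues the plasmid as an "empty backbone" with no separate gene insert, so the payload is simply the two fluorescent proteins joined together. It is maintained in bacteria as a high-copy plasmid under kanamycin selection, and it carries a neomycin resistance marker that allows G418 selection of transfected mammalian cells. The promoter driving the fusion, the origin of replication, the order and orientation of the two proteins beyond what the name suggests, and the nature of any linker between them are not stated, and no feature table is available to fill in these details. The excitation and emission fields in the record are also blank.

In this pairing mAmetrine, a violet-excitable yellow-emitting protein with a large Stokes shift, serves as the FRET donor and tdTomato, a tandem-dimer orange-red protein, serves as the acceptor. Physically linking the two holds them close enough for energy transfer, so that exciting the donor produces sensitised emission from the acceptor. With no targeting sequence noted, the fusion is expected to distribute through the cytosol. The depositor describes it as a FRET indicator for live and fixed cells. The associated work concerns fluorescent protein FRET pairs suited to ratiometric imaging of two biosensors at once, which fits use of this plasmid as a reference or positive-control construct for characterising the mAmetrine/tdTomato pair and setting up imaging channels.
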