>Addgene plasmid #58165 | mAmetrine-tdTomato-FRET | addgene partial sequence | sequence record 145712 | CMV-F 5'-CGCAAATGGGCGGTAGGCGTG-3'
CCGTCAGATCCGCTAGCGCTACCGGACTCAGATCTCGAGCTCAAGCTTCGAATTCACCATGGTGAGCAAG
GGCGAGGAGCTGTTCACCGGGGTGGTGCCCATCCTGGTCGAGCTGGACGGCGACGTAAACGGCCACAAGT
TCAGCGTGCGCGGCGAGGGCGAGGGCGATGCCACCAACGGCAAGCTGACCCTGAAGTTCATCTGCACCTC
CGGCAAGCTGCCCGTGCCCTGGCCCACCCTCGTGACCACCCTGTCTTACGGCGTGCAGTGCTTCGCCCGC
TACCCCGACCACATGAAGCAGCACGACTTCTTCAAGTCCGCCATGCCCGAAGGCTACGTCCAGGAGCGCA
CCATCTCCTTCAAGGACGACGGCAGCTACAGGACCCGCGCCGAGGTGAAGTTCGAGGGCGACACCCTGGT
GAACCGCATCGAGCTGAAGGGCATCGACTTCAAGGAGGACGGCAACATCCTGGGGCACAAGCTGGAGTAC
AACATGAACGTGTGGGACGCGTATATCACGGCCGACAAGCAGAAGAACGGCATCAAAGCGAACTTCAAGA
TCGAGCACAACGTCGAGGACGGCGGCGTGCAGCTCGCCGACGCGTACCAGCAGAACACCCCCATCGGCGA
CGGCTCCGTGCTGCTGCCTGACAACCACTACCTGAGCTTCCAGAGCAAGCTGTTCAAAGACCCCAACGAG
CAGCGCGATCACATGGTCCTGCTGGAGTTCGTTACCGCCGCCGGGATCACTCCCGGCATGGACGAGCTGT
ACAAGTCCGGACTCAGATCCCCACCGGTCGCCACC
