>Addgene plasmid #58165 | mAmetrine-tdTomato-FRET | addgene partial sequence | sequence record 145713 | SV40pA-R 5'-GAAATTTGTGATGCTATTGC-3'
AGTTAACAACAACAATTGCATTCATTTTATGTTTCAGGTTCAGGGGGAGGTGTGGGAGGTTTTTTAAAGC
AAGTAAAACCTCTACAAATGTGGTATGGCTGATTATGATCTAGAGTCGCGGCCGCTTACTTGTACAGCTC
GTCCATGCCGTACAGGAACAGGTGGTGGCGGCCCTCGGAGCGCTCGTACTGTTCCACGATGGTGTAGTCC
TCGTTGTGGGAGGTGATGTCCAGCTTGGTGTCCACGTAGTAGTAGCCGGGCAGTTGCACGGGCTTCTTGG
CCATGTAGATGGTCTTGAACTCCACCAGGTAGTGGCCGCCGTCCTTCAGCTTCAGGGCCTGGTGGATCTC
GCCCTTCAGCACGCCGTCGCGGGGGTACAGGCGCTCGGTGGAGGCCTCCCAGCCCATGGTCTTCTTCTGC
ATTACGGGGCCGTCGGGGGGGAAGTTGGTGCCGCGCATCTTCACCTTGTAGATCAGCGTGCCGTCCTGCA
GGGAGGAGTCCTGGGTCACGGTCACCAGACCGCCGTCCTCGAAGTTCATCACGCGCTCCCACTTGAAGCC
CTCGGGGAAGGACAGCTTCTTGTAATCGGGGATGTCGGCGGGGTGCTTCACGTACGCCTTGGAGCCGTAC
ATGAACTGGGGGGACAGGATGTCCCAGG
